Addgene plasmid #222556: pPB-cT3G-cERP2-SYMPK
Purpose: PiggyBac transposon plasmid for doxycycline inducible expression of SYMPK
Depositing lab: George Church. Depositing organization: Harvard Medical School. Publication: Induction of Meiosis from Human Pluripotent Stem Cells. Pierson Smela M, Adams J, Ma C, Breimann L, Widocki U, Shioda T, Church GM. bioRxiv 2024.05.31.596483 10.1101/2024.05.31.596483.
Backbone
  Vector backbone: pPB-cT3G-cERP2
  Vector type: Mammalian Expression
  Selectable markers: Puromycin
Growth in bacteria
  Bacterial resistance: Ampicillin, 100 μg/mL
  Growth temperature: 37°C
  Growth strain: DH5alpha
  Copy number: High Copy
Gene/Insert
  Gene/Insert name: SYMPK
  Species: H. sapiens (human)
  Entrez Gene: SYMPK (a.k.a. Pta1, SPK, SYM)
  Cloning method: Gateway Cloning
Terms and licenses: Academic/Nonprofit Terms; Industry Terms: Not Available to Industry
Depositor comments: Please visit https://doi.org/10.1101/2024.05.31.596483 for bioRxiv preprint.
How to cite: pPB-cT3G-cERP2-SYMPK was a gift from George Church (Addgene plasmid # 222556 ; http://n2t.net/addgene:222556 ; RRID:Addgene_222556)
