[The description below was written by a language model from this plasmid's Addgene catalogue record and pLannotate feature annotations shown in this document.]
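Description:
pPB-cT3G-cERP2-SYMPK is a mammalian expression plasmid built on the pPB-cT3G-cERP2 backbone and designed as a PiggyBac transposon for stable, doxycycline-inducible expression of human SYMPK (symplekin), a scaffold protein involved in pre-mRNA polyadenylation and histone mRNA 3'-end processing. It is propagated in E. coli through a high-copy ColE1/pUC-type origin with ampicillin resistance (AmpR under its own promoter). The automated annotation of the 10.3 kb sequence does not call out the PiggyBac terminal repeats, so their positions are not documented here, although the catalogue entry describes the plasmid as a transposon vector intended for genomic integration, which would require a PiggyBac transposase supplied separately.

The inducible cassette consists of a third-generation Tet-responsive (TRE3G-type) promoter followed by the SYMPK open reading frame, which is flanked by attB1 and attB2 sites left by Gateway cloning, and an SV40 polyadenylation signal. A short fragment matching an HA tag lies just after attB2, but the record does not say whether the protein is tagged. In the opposite orientation, a second constitutive cassette uses a CMV enhancer fused to the EF-1α core promoter to drive a reverse tetracycline transactivator (annotated as an rtTA3-like fragment with VP16-derived activation repeats) followed by the puromycin N-acetyltransferase gene (pac) and an SV40 poly(A) signal. How the two coding sequences are linked is not annotated. This all-in-one design lets puromycin select integrants that already carry the transactivator, so adding doxycycline switches on SYMPK. Small hits to lacZα, lacI, rop, SNR52 and gRNA scaffold appear to be backbone remnants or spurious matches. The associated work concerns inducing meiosis from human pluripotent stem cells.
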