Features (pLannotate 1.2.2; 27 found; start..end, strand, type, name):
      9..257     +  promoter       TRE3GV promoter (fragment): 3rd-generation Tet-responsive promoter that can be activated by binding of Tet-On® 3G, optimized for retroviral and lentiviral vectors
    264..305     +  promoter       tight TRE promoter (fragment): Tet-responsive promoter PTight, consisting of seven tet operator sequences followed by the minimal CMV promoter
    368..392     +  protein_bind   attB1: mutant version of attB; recombination site for the Gateway® BP reaction BP Clonase™
    399..4220    +  CDS            SYMPK (sequence partly withheld): SYMPK_HUMAN - Also known as SPK. Experimental evidence at protein level: Swiss-Prot protein existence level 1. Scaffold protein that functions as a component of a multimolecular complex involved in histone mRNA 3'-end processing. Specific component of the tight junction (TJ) plaque, but might not be an exclusively junctional component. May have a house-keeping rule. Is involved in pre-mRNA polyadenylation. Enhances SSU72 phosphatase activity. From Homo sapiens (Human).
   4224..4248    -  protein_bind   attB2: mutant version of attB; recombination site for the Gateway® BP reaction BP Clonase™
   4250..4278    +  CDS            3xHA (fragment): three tandem HA epitope tags
   4316..4338    +  promoter       SNR52 promoter (fragment): promoter for the S. cerevisiae small nucleolar RNA gene SNR52
   4359..4382    +  misc_RNA       gRNA scaffold (fragment): guide RNA scaffold for the Streptococcus pyogenes CRISPR/Cas9 system
   4443..4577    -  polyA_signal   SV40 poly(A) signal: SV40 polyadenylation signal
   4890..5047    +  CDS            lacZα (fragment): LacZα fragment of β-galactosidase; lacZ fragment
   5053..5152    -  misc_feature   bom (fragment): basis of mobility region from pBR322
   5256..5291    -  CDS            rop (fragment): Rop protein, which maintains plasmids at low copy number; rop
   5387..5491    +  promoter       AmpR promoter: bla
   5492..6352    +  CDS            AmpR: β-lactamase; bla; confers resistance to ampicillin, carbenicillin, and related antibiotics
   6523..7111    +  rep_origin     ori: high-copy-number ColE1/pMB1/pBR322/pUC origin of replication
   7294..7386    +  CDS            lacI (fragment): lac repressor; lacI; The lac repressor binds to the lac operator to inhibit transcription in E. coli. This inhibition can be relieved by adding lactose or isopropyl-β-D-thiogalactopyranoside (IPTG).
   7392..7475    +  CDS            lacI (fragment): lac repressor; lacI; The lac repressor binds to the lac operator to inhibit transcription in E. coli. This inhibition can be relieved by adding lactose or isopropyl-β-D-thiogalactopyranoside (IPTG).
   7488..7509    +  protein_bind   CAP binding site: CAP binding activates transcription in the presence of cAMP. E. coli catabolite activator protein
   7524..7554    +  promoter       lac promoter: promoter for the E. coli lac operon
   7562..7578    +  protein_bind   lac operator: The lac repressor binds to the lac operator to inhibit transcription in E. coli. This inhibition can be relieved by adding lactose or isopropyl-β-D-thiogalactopyranoside (IPTG). lac repressor encoded by lacI
   7866..7947    -  polyA_signal   SV40 poly(A) signal: SV40 polyadenylation signal
   7970..8053    -  CDS            large T antigen (fragment): large T antigen from SV40 (simian virus 40)
   8067..8663    -  CDS            pac: PUAC_STRAD - Protein predicted: Swiss-Prot protein existence level 4. Detoxification of puromycin. From Streptomyces alboniger.
   8736..8846    -  CDS            VP48: 3 tandem repeats of the minimal activation domain of herpes simplex virus VP16 (Cheng et al., 2013)
   8776..9473    -  CDS            rtTA3 (fragment): reverse tetracycline transactivator 3 activates expression from Tet-responsive promoters in the presence of doxycycline
   9526..9737    -  promoter       EF-1α core promoter: core promoter for human elongation factor EF-1α
   9738..10117   -  enhancer       CMV enhancer: human cytomegalovirus immediate early enhancer
>Addgene plasmid #222556 | pPB-cT3G-cERP2-SYMPK | addgene full sequence | sequence record 439906 | Addgene NGS Result
ATCACCTCGAGTTTACTCCCTATCAGTGATAGAGAACGTATGAAGAGTTTACTCCCTATCAGTGATAGAG
AACGTATGCAGACTTTACTCCCTATCAGTGATAGAGAACGTATAAGGAGTTTACTCCCTATCAGTGATAG
AGAACGTATGACCAGTTTACTCCCTATCAGTGATAGAGAACGTATCTACAGTTTACTCCCTATCAGTGAT
AGAGAACGTATATCCAGTTTACTCCCTATCAGTGATAGAGAACGTATAAGCTTGCCTATATAAGCAGAGC
TCGTTTAGTGAACCGTCAGATCGCCTGGAGACGCCATCCACGCTGTTTTGACCTCCATAGAAGACACCGG
GACCGATCCAGCCTACCACAAGTTTGTACAAAAAAGCAGGCTGCCACCATGGCGAGCGGCAGTGGAGACA
GCGTCACCCGTCGGAGCGTGGCATCACAGTTTTTCACTCAAGAGGAGGGGCCGGGCATCGATGGC
[3216 nt withheld, positions 486-3701]
GGCAAGCAGGAGCCAGAGGCCAAGGAGGCGCCTGCGGGGCCCTTGGAGGAGGATGATCTGGAGCCCCTGA
CCTTGGCCCCGGCCCCAGCACCCCGGCCCCCTCAGGACCTCATCGGCCTGCGACTGGCCCAGGAGAAGGC
CTTAAAGCGGCAGCTGGAGGAGGAACAGAAGCTGAAGCCGGGAGGAGTGGGAGCCCCCTCCTCTTCCTCC
CCCTCTCCCTCTCCGTCGGCCCGGCCAGGCCCGCCCCCGTCTGAGGAAGCCATGGATTTCCGGGAGGAGG
GGCCTGAGTGCGAGACCCCGGGCATCTTCATCAGCATGGATGACGACTCGGGGCTGACCGAGGCCGCGCT
GTTGGACTCTAGTCTCGAGGGCCCCCTACCCAAGGAGACGGCAGCGGGCGGGCTGACCTTGAAGGAGGAG
CGGAGCCCCCAGACCCTCGCACCTGTTGGAGAAGATGCTATGAAGACTCCCAGCCCGGCTGCCGAGGACG
CCAGGGAACCCGAGGCCAAGGGGAACAGCTGAACCCAGCTTTCTTGTACAAAGTGGTATACCCATACGAT
GTTCCAGATTACGCTTAGTAATGAGAAATACTCAGAAGATGTCACTCACCATAGTCCGCAGTGAAAGATA
AATGATCGGTGCAGAAGCTAACTTTCCGTTTTAGAGCTAGAAATAGCAAGTAGGCCACTGAGCAAGAACT
ATGAATGAGATCTTTAGACATATTGCGGCCGCTTTCTCCGCGATCCAGACATGATAAGATACATTGATGA
GTTTGGACAAACCAAAACTAGAATGCAGTGAAAAAAATGCCTTATTTGTGAAATTTGTGATGCTATTGCC
TTATTTGTAACCATTATAAGCTGCAATAAACAAGTTATCTATAACAAGAAAATATATATATAATAAGTTA
TCACGTAAGTAGAACATGAAATAACAATATAATTATCGTATGAGTTAAATCTTAAAAGTCACGTAAAAGA
TAATCATGCGTCATTTTGACTCACGCGGTCGTTATAGTTCAAAATCAGTGACACTTACCGCATTGACAAG
CACGCCTCACGGGAGCTCCAAGCGGCGACTGAGATGTCCTAAATGCACAGCGACGGATTCGCGCTATTTA
GAAAGAGAGAGCAATATTTCAAGAATGCATGCGTCAATTTTACGCAGACTATCTTTCTAGGGTTAAGAAT
TCACTGGCCGTCGTTTTACAACGTCGTGACTGGGAAAACCCTGGCGTTACCCAACTTAATCGCCTTGCAG
CACATCCCCCTTTCGCCAGCTGGCGTAATAGCGAAGAGGCCCGCACCGATCGCCCTTCCCAACAGTTGCG
CAGCCTGAATGGCGAATGGCGCCTGATGCGGTATTTTCTCCTTACGCATCTGTGCGGTATTTCACACCGC
ATATGGTGCACTCTCAGTACAATCTGCTCTGATGCCGCATAGTTAAGCCAGCCCCGACACCCGCCAACAC
CCGCTGACGCGCCCTGACGGGCTTGTCTGCTCCCGGCATCCGCTTACAGACAAGCTGTGACCATGTCTCC
GGGAGCTGCATGTGTCAGAGGTTTTCACCGTCATCACCGAAACACGCGAGTTCGAAAGGGCCTCGTGATA
CGCCTATTTTTATAGGTTAATGTCATGATAATAATGGTTTCTTAGACGTCAGGTGGCACTTTTCGGGGAA
ATGTGCGCGGAACCCCTATTTGTTTATTTTTCTAAATACATTCAAATATGTATCCGCTCATGAGACAATA
ACCCTGATAAATGCTTCAATAATATTGAAAAAGGAAGAGTATGAGTATTCAACATTTCCGTGTCGCCCTT
ATTCCCTTTTTTGCGGCATTTTGCCTTCCTGTTTTTGCTCACCCAGAAACGCTGGTGAAAGTAAAAGATG
CTGAAGATCAGTTGGGTGCACGAGTGGGTTACATCGAACTGGATCTCAACAGCGGTAAGATCCTTGAGAG
TTTTCGCCCCGAAGAACGTTTTCCAATGATGAGCACTTTTAAAGTTCTGCTATGTGGCGCGGTATTATCC
CGTATTGACGCCGGGCAAGAGCAACTCGGTCGCCGCATACACTATTCTCAGAATGACTTGGTTGAGTACT
CACCAGTCACAGAAAAGCATCTTACGGATGGCATGACAGTAAGAGAATTATGCAGTGCTGCCATAACCAT
GAGTGATAACACTGCGGCCAACTTACTTCTGACAACGATCGGAGGACCGAAGGAGCTAACCGCTTTTTTG
CACAACATGGGGGATCATGTAACTCGCCTTGATCGTTGGGAACCGGAGCTGAATGAAGCCATACCAAACG
ACGAGCGTGACACCACGATGCCTGTAGCAATGGCAACAACGTTGCGCAAACTATTAACTGGCGAACTACT
TACTCTAGCTTCCCGGCAACAATTAATAGACTGGATGGAGGCGGATAAAGTTGCAGGACCACTTCTGCGC
TCGGCCCTTCCGGCTGGCTGGTTTATTGCTGATAAATCTGGAGCCGGTGAGCGTGGTTCACGCGGTATCA
TTGCAGCACTGGGGCCAGATGGTAAGCCCTCCCGTATCGTAGTTATCTACACGACGGGGAGTCAGGCAAC
TATGGATGAACGAAATAGACAGATCGCTGAGATAGGTGCCTCACTGATTAAGCATTGGTAACTGTCAGAC
CAAGTTTACTCATATATACTTTAGATTGATTTAAAACTTCATTTTTAATTTAAAAGGATCTAGGTGAAGA
TCCTTTTTGATAATCTCATGACCAAAATCCCTTAACGTGAGTTTTCGTTCCACTGAGCGTCAGACCCCGT
AGAAAAGATCAAAGGATCTTCTTGAGATCCTTTTTTTCTGCGCGTAATCTGCTGCTTGCAAACAAAAAAA
CCACCGCTACCAGCGGTGGTTTGTTTGCCGGATCAAGAGCTACCAACTCTTTTTCCGAAGGTAACTGGCT
TCAGCAGAGCGCAGATACCAAATACTGTTCTTCTAGTGTAGCCGTAGTTAGGCCACCACTTCAAGAACTC
TGTAGCACCGCCTACATACCTCGCTCTGCTAATCCTGTTACCAGTGGCTGCTGCCAGTGGCGATAAGTCG
TGTCTTACCGGGTTGGACTCAAGACGATAGTTACCGGATAAGGCGCAGCGGTCGGGCTGAACGGGGGGTT
CGTGCACACAGCCCAGCTTGGAGCGAACGACCTACACCGAACTGAGATACCTACAGCGTGAGCTATGAGA
AAGCGCCACGCTTCCCGAAGGGAGAAAGGCGGACAGGTATCCGGTAAGCGGCAGGGTCGGAACAGGAGAG
CGCACGAGGGAGCTTCCAGGGGGAAACGCCTGGTATCTTTATAGTCCTGTCGGGTTTCGCCACCTCTGAC
TTGAGCGTCGATTTTTGTGATGCTCGTCAGGGGGGCGGAGCCTATGGAAAAACGCCAGCAACGCGGCCTT
TTTACGGTTCCTGGCCTTTTGCTGGCCTTTTGCTCACATGTTCTTTCCTGCGTTATCCCCTGATTCTGTG
GATAACCGTATTACCGCCTTTGAGTGAGCTGATACCGCTCGCCGCAGCCGAACGACCGAGCGCAGCGAGT
CAGTGAGCGAGGAAGCGGATGAGCGCCCAATACGCAAACCGCCTCTCACCGCGCGTTGGCCGATTCATTA
ATGCAGCTGGCACGACAGGTTTCCCGACTGGAAAGCGGGCAGTGAGCGCAACGCAAACCGCCTCTCCCCG
CGCGTTGGCCGATTCATTAATGCAGCTGGCACGACAGGTTTCCCGACTGGAAAGCGGGCAGTGAGCGCAA
CGCAATTAATGTGAGTTAGCTCACTCATTAGGCACCCCAGGCTTTACACTTTATGCTTCCGGCTCGTATG
TTGTGTGGAATTGTGAGCGGATAACAATTTCACACAGGAAACAGCTATGACCATGATTACGCCAAGGTCG
ACTTAACCCTAGAAAGATAATCATATTGTGACGTACGTTAAAGATAATCATGCGTAAAATTGACGCATGT
GTTTTATCGGTCTGTATATCGAGGTTTATTTATTAATTTGAATAGATATTAAGTTTTATTATATTTACAC
TTACATACTAATAATAAATTCAACAAACAATTTATTTATGTTTATTTATTTATTAAAAAAAAACAAAAAC
TCAAAATTTCTTCTATAAAGTAACAAAACTTTTAGCAGTGAAAAAAATGCTTTATTTGTGAAATTTGTGA
TGCTATTGCTTTATTTGTAACCATTATAAGCTGCAATAAACAAGTTAACAACAACAATTGCATTCATTTT
ATGTTTCAGGTTCAGGGGGAGGTGTGGGAGGTTTTTTAAAGCAAGTAAAACCTCTACAAATGTGGTATGG
CTGATTATGATCCTCTGGAGATTCATGCGCCAGGTTTTCTGGTCATGCACCACGTTCGTGGGCCCTCAGG
AACCTCCACGTCAGCGGTAACTGTGAAGCCCAGTCGCTCGTAAAAAGGAAGATTCCGGGGAGCACTGGTT
TCGAGGAACGCCGGCACGCCAGCCCGTTCCGCGGCCTCAACACCAGGAAGAACGACAGCGCTTCCCAAAC
CTTTACCTTGGTGATCTGGGCTGACACCGACAGTGGCAAGAAACCACGCAGGCTCCTTTGGTCTATGAGG
AGCCAGCAAGCCCTCCATTTGCTGTTGTGCCGCCAACCTACTCCCTGACAGCTCGGCCATCCGCGGACCT
ATTTCCGCGAACACTGCGCCGGCTTCGACGCTTTCCGGAGTAGTCCAGACCGCAACTGCGGCACCATCGT
CCGCAACCCAAACTTTACCAATGTCCAGACCCACGCGCGTAAGAAACAGCTCTTGCAACTCAGTTACCCT
CTCTATGTGTCTGTCCGGATCTACGGTATGGCGGGTCGCTGGATAATCTGCAAATGCTGCGGCAAGTGTT
CGGACAGCCCGTGGTACATCGTCACGGGTAGCGAGCCTAACAGTGGGCTTATATTCCGTCATGGGGCCGG
GGTTCTCCTCCACGTCGCCGGCCTGCTTCAGCAGGCTGAAGTTGGTGGCGCCGCTGCCCCCGGGGAGCAT
GTCAAGGTCAAAATCGTCAAGAGCGTCAGCAGGCAGCATATCAAGGTCAAAGTCGTCAAGGGCATCGGCT
GGGAGCATGTCTAAGTCAAAATCGTCAAGGGCGTCGGTCGGCCCGCCGCTTTCGCACTTTAGCTGTTTCT
CCAGGCCACATATGATTAGTTCCAGGCCGAAAAGGAAGGCAGGTTCGGCTCCCTGCCGGTCGAACAGCTC
AATTGCTTGTTTCAGAAGTGGGGGCATAGAATCGGTGGTAGGTGTCTCTCTTTCCTCTTTTGCTACTTGA
TGCTCCTGTTCCTCCAATACGCAGCCCAGTGTAAAGTGGCCCACGGCGGACAGAGCGTACAGTGCGTTCT
CCAGGGAGAAGCCTTGCTGACACAGGAACGCGAGCTGATTTTCCAGGGTTTCGTACTGTTTCTCTGTTGG
GCGGGTGCCGAGATGCACTTTAGCCCCGTCACGATGTGAGAGGAGAGCACAGCGGTATGACTTGGCGTTG
TTCCGCAGAAAGTCTTGCCATGACTCGCCTTCCAGGGGGCAGGAGTGGGTATGATGCCTGTCCAGCATCT
CGATTGGCAGGGCATCGAGCAGGGCCCGCTTGTTCTTCACGTGCCAGTACAGGGTAGGCTGCTCAACTCC
CAGCTTTTGAGCGAGTTTCCTTGTCGTCAGGCCTTCGATACCGACTCCATTGAGTAATTCCAGAGCAGAG
TTTATGACTTTGCTCTTGTCCAGTCTAGACATCTTATCGTCATCGTCTTTGTAATCCATGGTGGCGGATC
CCGCGTCACGACACCTGTGTTCTGGCGGCAAACCCGTTGCGAAAAAGAACGTTCACGGCGACTACTGCAC
TTATATACGGTTCTCCCCCACCCTCGGGAAAAAGGCGGAGCCAGTACACGACATCACTTTCCCAGTTTAC
CCCGCGCCACCTTCTCTAGGCACCGGTTCAATTGCCGACCCCTCCCCCCAACTTCTCGGGCACTGTGGGC
CATGTGCGCTCTGCCCCATGGTAATAGCCATGACTAATACGTAGATGTACTGCCAAGTAGGAAAGTGCCA
TAAGGTCATGTACTGGGCATAATGCCAGGCGGGCCATTTACCGTCATTGACGTCAATAGGGGGCGTACTT
GGCATATGATACACTTGATGTACTGCCAAGTGGGCAGTTTACCGTAAATACTCCACCCATTGACGTCAAT
GGAAAGTGCCTATTGGCGTTACTATGGGAACATACGTCATTATTGACGTCAATGGGCGGGGGTCGTTGGG
CGGTCAGCCAGGCGGGCCATTTACCGTAAGTTATGTAACGCGGAACTCCATATATGGGCTATGAACTAAT
GACCCCGTAATTGATTACTATTAATAACTAGTCAATAATCAATGTCATAAGCTCTAATCGCATAATCGAG
CTAAGAGCGATTAATATGCTTAGCTAGCTTAGCTAAGCTAGATTTCTCTATTCTCCCACAATATATAGCA
GCTATTAGCTTAGCAGTCCGAATACGATCGTCCACGATCCATAAGCGTAACACATTTGAGTAGCGACTGA
CGGGCACCGGAGCCACTCGAGTGGAATT
